>Addgene plasmid #140192 | pKM512 | addgene full sequence | sequence record 418051 | Addgene NGS Result
CAGATGAAATTGAACGCGCGAACGTCTTTAAAATGAACGGCAAATGGTACCTGTTCACTGACTCCCGCGG
ATCAAAAATGACGATTGACGGCATTACGTCTAACGATATTTACATGCTTGGTTATGTTTCTAATTCTTTA
ACTGGCCCATACAAGCCGCTGAACAAAACTGGCCTTGTGTTAAAAATGGATCTTGATCCTAACGATGTAA
CCTTTACTTACTCACACTTCGCTGTACCTCAAGCGAAAGGAAACAATGTCGTGATTACAAGCTATATGAC
AAACAGAGGATTCTACGCAGACAAACAATCAACGTTTGCGCCAAGCTTCCTGCTGAACATCAAAGGCAAG
AAAACATCTGTTGTCAAAGACAGCATCCTTGAACAAGGACAATTAACAGTTAACAAATAAGCGGCCGCTG
ATTAGCTAAGCAGAAGGCCATCCTGACGGATGCCTTTTTCGCTTTAATACTGCATGCACTCTAGAAATAT
TGGATCGTCGCACCGGGTTAAGCCTGGAGTGCGGTGGTGCCTGGTCGGCATTTTCGCAGTCGAGGGCTCT
CGTGTAGCCTGGGCGAGTTGCCGACGCAGGCGACCCTCCTGCCACGGATCCGCATGGTACCATCAGGAGG
AATCACTTCGCAATGTCTAGATTAGATAAAAGTAAAGTGATTAACAGCGCATTAGAGCTGCTTAATGAGG
TCGGAATCGAAGGTTTAACAACCCGTAAACTCGCCCAGAAGCTTGGTGTAGAGCAGCCTACATTGTATTG
GCATGTAAAAAATAAGCGGGCCCTGCTCGACGCCTTAGCCATTGAGATGTTAGATAGGCACCATACTCAC
TTTTGCCCTTTAGAAGGGGAAAGCTGGCAAGATTTTTTACGTAATAACGCTAAAAGTTTTAGATGTGCTT
TACTAAGTCATCGCGATGGAGCAAAAGTACATTTAGGTACACGGCCTACAGAAAAACAGTATGAAACTCT
CGAAAATCAATTAGCCTTTTTATGCCAACAAGGTTTTTCACTAGAGAACGCGTTATATGCACTCAGCGCT
GTGGGGCATTTTACCTTAGGTTGCGTATTGGAAGATCAAGAGCATCAAGTCGCTAAAGAAGAAAGGGAAA
CACCTACTACTGATAGTATGCCGCCATTATTACGACAAGCTATCGAATTATTTGATCACCAAGGTGCAGA
GCCAGCCTTCTTATTCGGCCTTGAATTGATCATCTGCGGATTAGAAAAACAACTTAAATGTGAAAGTGGG
TCTTAATGACCATGGGCTAGATTTAAATCACTGAGCGTCAGACCCCGTAGAAAAGATCAAAGGATCTTCT
TGAGATCCTTTTTTTCTGCGCGTAATCTGCTGCTTGCAAACAAAAAAACCACCGCTACCAGCGGTGGTTT
TTTTGCCGGATCAAGAGCTACCAACTCTTTTTCCGAAGGTAACTGGCTTCAGCAGAGCGCAGATACCAAA
TACTGTTCTTCTAGTGTAGCCGTAGTTAGGCCACCACTTCAAGAACTCTGTAGCACCGCCTACATACCTC
GCTCTGCTAATCCTGTTACCAGTGGCTGCTGCCAGTGGCGATAAGTCGTGTCTTACCGGGTTGGACTCAA
GACGATAGTTACCGGATAAGGCGCAGCGGTCGGGCTGAACGGGGGGTTCGTGCACACAGCCCAGCTTGGA
GCGAACGACCTACACCGAACTGAGATACCTACAGCGTGAGCTATGAGAAAGCGCCACGCTTCCCGAAGGG
AGAAAGGCGGACAGGTATCCGGTAAGCGGCAGGGTCGGAACAGGAGAGCGCACGAGGGAGCTTCCAGGGG
GAAACGCCTGGTATCTTTATAGTCCTGTCGGGTTTCGCCACCTCTGACTTGAGCGTCGATTTTTGTGATG
CTCGTCAGGGGGGCGGAGCCTATGGAAAAACGCCAGCAACGCGGCCTTTTTACGGTTCCTGGCCTTTTGC
TGGCCTTTTGCTCACATGTTCTTTCCTGCGTTATCCCCTGATTCTGTGGATAACCGTATTACCGCCTTTG
AGTGAGCTGATACCGCTCGCCGCAGCCGAACGACCGAGCGCAGCGAGTCAGTGAGCGAGGAAGCGGAAGA
GCGCCCAATACGCAAACCGCCTCTCCCCGCGCGTTGGCCGATTCATTAATGCAGCTAGAACTAGTTGATT
AGCTAAGCAGAAGGCCATCCTGACGGATGGCCTTTTTGCGTTTAATACTGTTTAAACTCTAGAAATATTG
GATCGTCGGCACCGTCACGGCCGTGGGAGGCGGCACGATCCGCGACGTGATGATCGGCCGCATCCCCACG
GTGCTGCGCAGTGAGCTCTACGCCATCCCGGCGTTGATCTGTGCGTTCGCACGCACAGGCCCGGTGTGAG
AAGGGTCTCTGACGAGCGGGAGAACTCCCTATCAGTGATAGAGTTTGTCCTCCCTATCAGTGATAGATAG
GCTCTGGGAGTACCCGTGTGTACGACCAGCACGGCATACATCATTTCGACGCCGAGAGATTCGCCGCCCG
AAATGAGCACGATCCGCATGCTTAATTAAGAAGGAGATATACATATGACTCAGCGTATCGTCTTTCTACC
CGATACTCAGTTGCCTTTCGAGGCGCGCAAAGAGATGCAAGCGGTCATCCGCTTCATCGGGGATGTCCAG
CCGTACGGCGTGGTACATATCGGTGACGTCCTAGACCTGCCGCAGCCCTCGCGCTGGAACCGGGGAACCA
AGGGCGAGTTCGAGGGCTCGGTGTACCGCGACGCGGACTACGCCAAGAAGAACCTGATGGAGCCGCTGCG
CAAGGTCTACGACGGCTGGATCGGGATGCACGAGGGCAACCACGATCTGCGAGCCCGCGAGTACCTGGCC
AAGAACGCACCGGCCCTGGAGGGTACGCACGCTTTCGACATCGACGTGCTGCTCGACTTCGACGGGTTCG
GTGTGGAGCTGCTGCCTGACTTCTACGACATCGCTCCGGGCTGGATCTCCACTCACGGGCACATGGGCAA
GATGACGCTATCCCAGATCGCCGGATCGACAGCGCTCAACGGTGCCAAGAAGTTCGGCAAGTCCGTGGTC
TGCGGCCACACGCACCGGCAGGCTGTCGTCTCGCACTCGTTCGGGGACGGCGGCTCGGTGCGCAAGACCG
TCACCGGCATGGAAGTCGGGCACCTGATGGACATGAAGAAGGCCAACTATCTAAAGGGCGGAGCCGGGAA
CTGGCAGATGGGCTTCGGGATGCTCACGGTCGACGGCAAGCATGTCAAGGCTGAGATCGTCCCGATCCTG
GGAGGCAAGTTCACCGTTGACGGCCAGGTCTGGGAAGTCTGAGCGCCCCGGCGAATTCCGACGCGGTGGT
TGATCTGCGCTAGTGGAGGCGCCCGACGTGCAGATGGCCAATCCCGATCAGCTGAAGCGCCTCGGCGAGA
TCCAGAAGGCCGAAAAGTACAACGACGCCGATTGGTTCAAGTTCCTCGCCGATTCGGCCGGCGTCAAAGC
CACGCGCGCCGCCGACCTCACGTTCGACGAGGCGAAGGCTGTCATCGACATGTTCGACGGGCCCAACGCA
TGAGCGCCCCGGCGAATTCCGACGCGGTGGTTGATCTGCGCTAGTGGAGGCGCCAGAGGCACTTCGAG
[1500 nt withheld, positions 3639-5138]
TAGGTTAACAACTAGCGTACGATCGACTGCCAGGCATCAAATAAAACGAAAGGCTCAGTCGAAAGACTGG
GCCTTTCGTTTTATGCCATCATGGCCGCGGGACGTCGGGGGGGGGGGAAAGCCACGTTGTGTCTCAAAAT
CTCTGATGTTTGTTGACAATTAATCATCGGCATAGTATATCGGCATAGTATAATACGACAAGGTGAGGAA
CTAAGCCATGGCCAAGTTGACCAGTGCCGTTCCGGTGCTCACCGCGCGCGACGTCGCCGGAGCGGTCGAG
TTCTGGACCGACCGGCTCGGGTTCTCCCGGGACTTCGTGGAGGACGACTTCGCCGGTGTGGTCCGGGACG
ACGTGACCCTGTTCATCAGCGCGGTCCAGGACCAGGTGGTGCCGGACAACACCCTGGCCTGGGTGTGGGT
GCGCGGCCTGGACGAGCTGTACGCCGAGTGGTCGGAGGTCGTGTCCACGAACTTCCGGGACGCCTCTGGG
CCGGCCATGACCGAGATCGGCGAGCAGCCGTGGGGGCGGGAGTTCGCCCTGCGCGACCCGGCCGGCAACT
GCGTGCACTTCGTGGCCGAGGAGCAGGACTGAATGCATCTCTCCCCATGCGAGAGTAGGGAACTGCCAGG
CATCAAATAAAACGAAAGGCTCAGTCGAAAGACTGGGCCTTTCGTTTTATCTGTTGTTTGTCGGTGAACG
CTCTCCTGAGTAGGACAAATCCGCCGGGAGCGGATTTGAACGTTGCGTCAGATATCAAGCTTTAGCTAAT
TAATTGGGGACCCTAGAGGTCCCCTTTTTTATTTTATCGATACCGTCGACCTCGAGGGGGGGCCCCCGGG
GATCATCGAGCCGAGAACGTTATCGAAGTTGGTCATGTGTAATCCCCTCGTTTGAACTTTGGATTAAGCG
TAGATACACCCTTGGACAAGCCAGTTGGATTCGGAGACAAGCAAATTCAGCCTTAAAAAGGGCGAGGCCC
TGCGGTGGTGGAACACCGCAGGGCCTCTAACCGCTCGACGCGCTGCACCAACCAGCCCGCGAACGGCTGG
CAGCCAGCGTAAGGCGCGGCTCATCGGGCGGCGTTCGCCACGATGTCCTGCACTTCGAGCCAAGCCTCGA
ACACCTGCTGGTGTGCACGACTCACCCGGTTGTTGACACCGCGCGCGGCCGTGCGGGCTCGGTGGGGCGG
CTCTGTCGCCCTTGCCAGCGTGAGTAGCGCGTACCTCACCTCGCCCAACAGGTCGCACACAGCCGATTCG
TACGCCATAAAGCCAGGTGAGCCCACCAGCTCCGTAAGTTCGGGCGCTGTGTGGCTCGTACCCGCGCATT
CAGGCGGCAGGGGGTCTAACGGGTCTAAGGCGGCGTGTACGGCCGCCACAGCGGCTCTCAGCGGCCCGGA
AACGTCCTCGAAACGACGCATGTGTTCCTCCTGGTTGGTACAGGTGGTTGGGGGTGCTCGGCTGTCGCTG
GTGTTCCACCACCAGGGCTCGACGGGAGAGCGGGGGAGTGTGCAGTTGTGGGGTGGCCCCTCAGCGAAAT
ATCTGACTTGGAGCTCGTGTCGGACCATACACCGGTGATTAATCGTGGTCTACTACCAAGCGTGAGCCAC
GTCGCCGACGAATTTGAGCAGCTCTGGCTGCCGTACTGGCCGCTGGCAAGCGACGATCTGCTCGAGGGGA
TCTACCGCCAAAGCCGCGCGTCGGCCCTAGGCCGCCGGTACATCGAGGCGAACCCAACAGCGCTGGCAAA
CCTGCTGGTCGTGGACGTAGACCATCCAGACGCAGCGCTCCGAGCGCTCAGCGCCCGGGGGTCCCATCCG
CTGCCCAACGCGATCGTGGGCAATCGCGCCAACGGCCACGCACACGCAGTGTGGGCACTCAACGCCCCTG
TTCCACGCACCGAATACGCGCGGCGTAAGCCGCTCGCATACATGGCGGCGTGCGCCGAAGGCCTTCGGCG
CGCCGTCGACGGCGACCGCAGTTACTCAGGCCTCATGACCAAAAACCCCGGCCACATCGCCTGGGAAACG
GAATGGCTCCACTCAGATCTCTACACACTCAGCCACATCGAGGCCGAGCTCGGCGCGAACATGCCACCGC
CGCGCTGGCGTCAGCAGACCACGTACAAAGCGGCTCCGACGCCGCTAGGGCGGAATTGCGCACTGTTCGA
TTCCGTCAGGTTGTGGGCCTATCGTCCCGCCCTCATGCGGATCTACCTGCCGACCCGGAACGTGGACGGA
CTCGGCCGCGCGATCTATGCCGAGTGCCACGCGCGAAACGCCGAATTCCCGTGCAACGACGTGTGTCCCG
GACCGCTACCGGACAGCGAGGTCCGCGCCATCGCCAACAGCATTTGGCGTTGGATCACAACCAAGTCGCG
CATTTGGGCGGACGGGATCGTGGTCTACGAGGCCACACTCAGTGCGCGCCAGTCGGCCATCTCGCGGAAG
GGCGCAGCAGCGCGCACGGCGGCGAGCACAGTTGCGCGGCGCGCAAAGTCCGCGTCAGCCATGGAGGCAT
TGCTATGAGCGACGGCTACAGCGACGGCTACAACCGGCAGCCGACTGTCCGCAAAAAGCGGCGCGTGACC
GCCGCCGAAGGCGCTCGAATCACCGGACTATCCGAACGCCACGTCGTCCGGCTCGTGGCGCAGGAACGCA
GCGAGTGGCTCGCCGAGCAGGCTGCACGCCGCGAACGCATCCGCGCCTATCACGACGACGAGGGCCACTC
TTGGCCGCAAACGGCCAAACATTTCGGGCTGCATCTGGACACCGTTAAGCGACTCGGCTATCGGGCGAGG
AAAGAGCGTGCGGCAGAACAGGAAGCGGCTCAAAAGGCCCACAACGAAGCCGACAATCCACCGCTGTTCT
AACGCAATTGGGGAGCGGGTGTCGCGGGGGTTCCGTGGGGGGTTCCGTTGCAACGGGTCGGACAGGTAAA
AGTCCTGGTAGACGCTAGTTTTCTGGTTTGGGCCATGCCTGTCTCGTTGCGTGTTTCGTTGCGCCCGTTT
TGAATACCAGCCAGACGAGACGGGGTTCTACGAATCTTGGTCGATACCAAGCCATTTCCGCTGAATATCG
GGGAGCTCACCGCCAGAATCGGTGGTTGTGGTGATGTACGTGGCGAACTCCGTTGTAGTGCCTGTGGTGG
CATCCGTGGCCACTCTCGTTGCACGGTTCGTTGTGCCGTTACAGGCCCCGTTGACAGCTCACCGAACGTA
GTTAAAACATGCTGGTCAAACTAGGTTTACCAACGATACGAGTCAGCTCATCTAGGGCCAGTTCTAGGCG
TTGTTCGTTGCGCGGTTCGTTGCGCATGTTTCGTGTGGTTGCTAGATGGCTCCGCAACCACACGCTTCGA
GGTTGAGTGCTTCCAGCACGGGCGCGATCCAGAAGAACTTCGTCGTGCGACTGTCCTCGTTGATCCTTGC
CGAGCTGGGATGGAAGCCCGGCCGACCCACCCTGGAGGAGATGATCGAGGATGCCAGGGCCTTTCACGCC
CGCCGCTGCTGAGCGTCCGCCGCCGGGCCCGCACCGCCGTCGGCCGGCCCGCTCCGGGCTCGCAGCAGCG
GGCTTCGGCGCGGGCCCGGGGCTCCCGGGCCGCCGGGCGGGGCTCCGCCCGGCGGCCGCCCATGCAACAG
AAACTATAAAAAATACAGAGAATGAAAAGAAACAGATAGATTTTTTAGTTCTTTAGGCCCGTAGTCTGCA
AATCCTTTTATGATTTTCTATCAAACAAAAGAGGAAAATAGACCAGTTGCAATCCAAACGAGAGTCTAAT
AGAATGAGGTCGAAAAGTAAATCGCGCGGGTTTGTTACTGATAAAGCAGGCAAGACCTAAAATGTGTAAA
GGGCAAAGTGTATACTTTGGCGTCACCCCTTACATATTTTAGGTCTTTTTTTATTGTGCGTAACTAACTT
GCCATCTTCAAACAGGAGGGCTGGAAGAAGCAGACCGCTAACACAGTACATAAAAAAGGAGACATGAACG
ATGAACATCAAAAAGTTTGCAAAACAAGCAACAGTATTAACCTTTACTACCGCACTGCTGGCAGGAGGCG
CAACTCAAGCGTTTGCGAAAGAAACGAACCAAAAGCCATATAAGGAAACATACGGCATTTCCCATATTAC
ACGCCATGATATGCTGCAAATCCCTGAACAGCAAAAAAATGAAAAATATCAAGTTCCTGAATTCGATTCG
TCCACAATTAAAAATATCTCTTCTGCAAAAGGCCTGGACGTTTGGGACAGCTGGCCATTACAAAACGCTG
ACGGCACTGTCGCAAACTATCACGGCTACCACATCGTCTTTGCATTAGCCGGAGATCCTAAAAATGCGGA
TGACACATCGATTTACATGTTCTATCAAAAAGTCGGCGAAACTTCTATTGACAGCTGGAAAAACGCTGGC
CGCGTCTTTAAAGACAGCGACAAATTCGATGCAAATGATTCTATCCTAAAAGACCAAACACAAGAATGGT
CAGGTTCAGCCACATTTACATCTGACGGAAAAATCCGTTTATTCTACACTGATTTCTCCGGTAAACATTA
CGGCAAACAAACACTGACAACTGCACAAGTTAACGTATCAGCATCAGACAGCTCTTTGAACATCAACGGT
GTAGAGGATTATAAATCAATCTTTGACGGTGACGGAAAAACGTATCAAAATGTACAGCAGTTCATCGATG
AAGGCAACTACAGCTCAGGCGACAACCATACGCTGAGAGATCCTCACTACGTAGAAGATAAAGGCCACAA
ATACTTAGTATTTGAAGCAAACACTGGAACTGAAGATGGCTACCAAGGCGAAGAATCTTTATTTAACAAA
GCATACTATGGCAAAAGCACATCATTCTTCCGTCAAGAAAGTCAAAAACTTCTGCAAAGCGATAAAAAAC
GCACGGCTGAGTTAGCAAACGGCGCTCTCGGTATGATTGAGCTAAACGATGATTACACACTGAAAAAAGT
GATGAAACCGCTGATTGCATCTAACACAGTAA
Features (pLannotate 1.2.2; 16 found; start..end, strand, type, name):
    432..452     +  terminator     rrnB T2 terminator (fragment): transcription terminator T2 from the E. coli rrnB gene
    643..1263    +  CDS            tetR: TETR2_ECOLX - Experimental evidence at protein level: Swiss-Prot protein existence level 1. TetR is the repressor of the tetracycline resistance element; its N-terminal region forms a helix-turn-helix structure and binds DNA. Binding of tetracycline to TetR reduces the repressor affinity for the tetracycline resistance gene (tetA) promoter operator sites. From Escherichia coli.
   1330..1918    +  rep_origin     ori: high-copy-number ColE1/pMB1/pBR322/pUC origin of replication
   2101..2156    +  CDS            lacI (fragment): lac repressor; lacI; The lac repressor binds to the lac operator to inhibit transcription in E. coli. This inhibition can be relieved by adding lactose or isopropyl-β-D-thiogalactopyranoside (IPTG).
   2179..2206    +  terminator     rrnB T2 terminator: transcription terminator T2 from the E. coli rrnB gene
   2242..2346    +  CDS            Y4104_STRCO (fragment): Protein inferred from homology: Swiss-Prot protein existence level 3. From Streptomyces coelicolor (strain ATCC BAA-471 / A3(2) / M145).
   2404..2423    +  promoter       tight TRE promoter (fragment): Tet-responsive promoter PTight, consisting of seven tet operator sequences followed by the minimal CMV promoter
   2430..2447    +  promoter       tight TRE promoter (fragment): Tet-responsive promoter PTight, consisting of seven tet operator sequences followed by the minimal CMV promoter
   2565..3329    +  CDS            54: VG54_BPML5 - Protein predicted: Swiss-Prot protein existence level 4. From Mycobacterium phage L5 (Mycobacteriophage L5).
   5176..5222    +  terminator     rrnB T1 terminator: transcription terminator T1 from the E. coli rrnB gene
   5290..5337    +  promoter       EM7 promoter: synthetic bacterial promoter&nbsp
   5356..5727    +  CDS            ble: BLE_STRHI - Experimental evidence at protein level: Swiss-Prot protein existence level 1. Binding protein with a strong affinity to the bleomycin family of antibiotics. From Streptoalloteichus hindustanus.
   5772..5858    +  terminator     rrnB T1 terminator: Escherichia coli rrnB; transcription terminator T1 from the E. coli rrnB gene
   5942..5973    +  misc_feature   MCS (fragment): pBluescript multiple cloning site
   8766..9128    +  promoter       sacB promoter (fragment): sacR; sacB promoter and control region
   9129..410     +  CDS            SacB (across the origin): secreted levansucrase that renders bacterial growth sensitive to sucrose; Bacillus subtilis sacB; negative selection marker
