[The description below was written by a language model from this plasmid's Addgene catalogue record and pLannotate feature annotations shown in this document.]
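Description:
pKM512 is a bacterial expression plasmid from the ORBIT mycobacterial genome-engineering system, built to remove ORBIT-integrated payload plasmids and their drug markers from the chromosome. It derives from pKM461 through a zeocin-resistant intermediate (pKM511). The kanamycin resistance gene was replaced by recombineering with a zeocin resistance gene, and the RecT annealase gene was exchanged between NdeI and KasI sites for gp47, the recombination directionality factor of mycobacteriophage Bxb1. The catalogue gives a total size of about 9.9 kb, while the sequenced record is slightly longer at about 10.1 kb. The plasmid is maintained at high copy in E. coli through a ColE1/pUC-type origin and selected with zeocin via the ble gene under the EM7 promoter. No mycobacterial replication origin is annotated, although a roughly 2.8 kb stretch upstream of sacB carries no annotation.

The feature table shows a tetR repressor gene and tet operator fragments just upstream of a roughly 765 bp reading frame. That frame is labelled by homology to a phage L5 protein and matches the position expected for gp47 under Ptet. The unannotated region between it and the next rrnB terminator presumably holds the Bxb1 integrase that the depositor describes as co-expressed, but this is not annotated. Several rrnB terminators insulate the cassettes.

Adding anhydrotetracycline relieves TetR repression, so integrase and gp47 are made together and catalyse excision of the integrated plasmid (for example a hygromycin-resistant one), leaving a Bxb1 attP site at the deletion. A sacB gene with its own promoter confers sucrose sensitivity, which allows counterselection of cells that have lost pKM512. Introducing pKM512 also displaces the kanamycin-resistant pKM461. Because of the residual attP site, the cured strain cannot be used for a second ORBIT modification.
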