Addgene plasmid #140192: pKM512
Purpose: For curing of Orbit-integrated plasmids and associated drug marker
Depositing lab: Kenan Murphy. Depositing organization: University of Massachusetts, Worcester. Publication: ORBIT: a New Paradigm for Genetic Engineering of Mycobacterial Chromosomes. Murphy KC, Nelson SJ, Nambi S, Papavinasasundaram K, Baer CE, Sassetti CM. MBio. 2018 Dec 11;9(6). pii: mBio.01467-18. doi: 10.1128/mBio.01467-18. PubMed 30538179.
Backbone
  Vector backbone: pKM461
  Backbone manufacturer: K. Murphy
  Backbone size w/o insert (bp): 816
  Total vector size (bp): 9906
  Modifications to backbone: Replaced RecT with gp47 Replaced kanamycin resistance gene with zeo resistance gene
  Vector type: Bacterial Expression
  Selectable markers: Zeocin ; Grow in LB containing 25 ug/mL zeocin.
Growth in bacteria
  Bacterial resistance: Bleocin (Zeocin), 25 μg/mL
  Growth temperature: 37°C
  Growth strain: DH5alpha
  Copy number: High Copy
Gene/Insert 1
  Gene/Insert name: zeocin resistance gene
  Insert size (bp): 597
  Mutation: Kanamycin resistance gene in pKM461 replaced with zeocin resistance gene by recombineering
  Promoter: EM7
  Cloning method: Ligation Independent Cloning
  Sequencing primers: 5′ CACAGGCCCGGTGTGAGAAGGGTC; 3′ CCGGTGAAGTCGTAGCATCGGTGA
Gene/Insert 2
  Gene/Insert name: Bxb1gp47 (directionality factor)
  Species: Mycobacterial phage Bxb1
  Insert size (bp): 822
  Mutation: Cloned in gp47 directinality factor in place of RecT in pKM511 (a Zeo version of pKM461)
  Promoter: Ptet
  Cloning method: Restriction Enzyme; 5′ cloning site NdeI (not destroyed); 3′ cloning site KasI (not destroyed)
  Sequencing primers: 5′ CACAGGCCCGGTGTGAGAAGGGTC; 3′ CCGGTGAAGTCGTAGCATCGGTGA
Resource information
  A portion of this plasmid was derived from a plasmid made by: gp47 gene was received from Graham Hatfull
Terms and licenses: Academic/Nonprofit Terms; Industry Terms: Not Available to Industry
Depositor comments: This plasmid can be used to removed ORBIT integrated plasmids leaving behind an Bxb1 attP site. After deletion of a target gene using ORBIT, the integrated plasmid (e.g., pKM464 - hygR) is excised by expressing phage Bxb1 Integrase and gp47 (directionality factor) from pKM512. A strain containing an ORBIT-generated deletion is transformed with pKM512 selecting for zeocin resistance. (This step cures the cell of pKM461 (kanR) used to make the deletion.) Select a zeoR colony containing pKM512 and grow to saturation in 7H10-zeocin. Dilute the culture 100-fold and regrow the strain in 7H10 without zeocin, but include 500 ng/ml anhydrotetracycline, (which induces expression of Integrase and gp47). Grow to saturation again, plate for single colonies, stab colonies on 7H10 plates containing 10% sucrose (Smeg) or 3% sucrose (Mtb) looking for hygromycin-sensitive colonies. Colonies should also be sensitive to kanamycin and zeocin. Once performed, the strain cannot be used for deletion of a second gene using ORBIT, as an attP site is now present at the site of the initial deletion.
How to cite: pKM512 was a gift from Kenan Murphy (Addgene plasmid # 140192 ; http://n2t.net/addgene:140192 ; RRID:Addgene_140192)
